>Addgene plasmid #23657 | pDONR223-MOS | depositor partial sequence | sequence record 10666 | Author sequence
ATGCCCTCGCCCCTGGCCCTACGCCCCTACCTCCGGAGCGAGTTTTCCCCATCGGTGGACGCGCGGCCCT
GCAGCAGTCCCTCAGAGCTACCTGCGAAGCTGCTTCTGGGGGCCACTCTTCCTCGGGCCCCGCGGCTGCC
GCGCCGGCTGGCCTGGTGCTCCATTGACTGGGAGCAGGTGTGCTTGCTGCAGAGGCTGGGAGCTGGAGGG
TTTGGCTCGGTGTACAAGGCGACTTACCGCGGTGTTCCTGTGGCCATAAAGCAAGTGAACAAGTGCACCA
AGAACCGACTAGCATCTCGGCGGAGTTTCTGGGCTGAGCTCAACGTAGCAAGGCTGCGCCACGATAACAT
CGTGCGCGTGGTGGCTGCCAGCACGCGCACGCCCGCAGGGTCCAATAGCCTAGGGACCATCATCATGGAG
TTCGGTGGCAACGTCACTTTACACCAAGTCATCTATGGCGCCGCCGGCCACCCTGAGGGGGACGCAGGGG
AGCCTCACTGCCGCACTGGAGGACAGTTAAGTTTGGGAAAGTGTCTCAAGTACTCACTAGATGTTGTGAA
CGGCCTGCTCTTCCTCCACTCGCAAAGCATTGTGCACTTGGACCTGAAGCCCGCGAACATCTTGATCAGT
GAGCAGGATGTCTGTAAAATTAGTGACTTCGGTTGCTCTGAGAAGTTGGAAGATCTGCTGTGCTTCCAGA
CACCCTCTTACCCTCTAGGAGGCACATACACCCACCGCGCCCCGGAGCTCCTGAAAGGAGAGGGCGTGAC
GCCTAAAGCCGACATTTATTCCTTTGCCATCACTCTCTGGCAAATGACTACCAAGCAGGCGCCGTATTCG
GGGGAGCGGCAGCACATACTGTACGCGGTGGTGGCCTACGACCTGCGCCCGTCCCTCTCCGCTGCCGTCT
TCGAGGACTCGCTCCCCGGGCAGCGCCTTGGGGACGTCATCCAGCGCTGCTGGAGACCCAGCGCGGCGCA
GAGGCCGAGCGCGCGGCTGCTTTTGGTGGATCTCACCTCTTTGAAAGCTGAACTCGGCTGA
