>Addgene plasmid #23657 | pDONR223-MOS | addgene partial sequence | sequence record 29457 | 23657 with M13pUC-fwd
AGCTCGGGCCCAATAATGATTTTATTTTGACTGATAGTGACCTGTTCGTTGCAACAAATTGATGAGCAAT
GCTTTTTTATAATGCCAACTTTGTACAAAAAAGTTGGCATGCCCTCGCCCCTGGCCCTACGCCCCTACCT
CCGGAGCGAGTTTTCCCCATCGGTGGACGCGCGGCCCTGCAGCAGTCCCTCAGAGCTACCTGCGAAGCTG
CTTCTGGGGGCCACTCTTCCTCGGGCCCCGCGGCTGCCGCGCCGGCTGGCCTGGTGCTCCATTGACTGGG
AGCAGGTGTGCTTGCTGCAGAGGCTGGGAGCTGGAGGGTTTGGCTCGGTGTACAAGGCGACTTACCGCGG
TGTTCCTGTGGCCATAAAGCAAGTGAACAAGTGCACCAAGAACCGACTAGCATCTCGGCGGAGTTTCTGG
GCTGAGCTCAACGTAGCAAGGCTGCGCCACGATAACATCGTGCGCGTGGTGGCTGCCAGCACGCGCACGC
CCGCAGGGTCCAATAGCCTAGGGACCATCATCATGGAGTTCGGTGGCAACGTCACTTTACACCAAGTCAT
CTATGGCGCCGCCGGCCACCCTGAGGGGGACGCAGGGGAGCCTCACTGCCGCACTGGAGGACAGTTAAGT
TTGGGAAAGTGTCTCAAGTACTCACTAGATGTTGTGAACGGCCTGCTCTTC
