[The description below was written by a language model from this plasmid's Addgene catalogue record.]
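Description:
pDONR223-MOS is a Gateway entry clone built on the Invitrogen pDONR223 donor backbone (about 5 kb without insert). It carries the human MOS open reading frame, the cellular homolog of the v-mos Moloney murine sarcoma viral oncogene, as an insert of roughly 1 kb. The plasmid is maintained at high copy in standard E. coli cloning strains under spectinomycin selection. The ORF was introduced by Gateway recombination, so in the resulting entry clone it is expected to be flanked by attL-type recombination sites, although no feature table is provided to confirm the exact elements. M13 forward and reverse priming sites flank the insert for sequence verification.

The record describes no promoter for eukaryotic expression, and the depositors state that the plasmid should not be transfected directly. It serves instead as a shuttle from which the ORF is moved by LR recombination into a destination vector of choice. The MOS ORF lacks a stop codon, so transfer into a suitable destination vector fuses it in frame to a C-terminal epitope tag, with the stop codon supplied by that vector. The depositors point to a set of four companion lentiviral destination vectors (pLX301 to pLX304) for expressing such ORFs in mammalian cells. The clone belongs to an ORF collection distributed as a kit. The associated publication concerns resistance to RAF inhibition through reactivation of the MAP kinase pathway. This suggests the clone's typical use is gain-of-function expression studies or screens once the ORF has been moved into an expression vector.
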