Addgene plasmid #23657: pDONR223-MOS
Depositing lab: William Hahn & David Root. Depositing organization: Dana-Farber Cancer Institute. Publication: COT drives resistance to RAF inhibition through MAP kinase pathway reactivation. Johannessen CM, Boehm JS, Kim SY, Thomas SR, Wardwell L, Johnson LA, Emery CM, Stransky N, Cogdill AP, Barretina J, Caponigro G, Hieronymus H, Murray RR, Salehi-Ashtiani K, Hill DE, Vidal M, Zhao JJ, Yang X, Alkan O, Kim S, Harris JL, Wilson CJ, Myer VE, Finan PM, Root DE, Roberts TM, Golub T, Flaherty KT, Dummer R, Weber BL, Sellers WR, Schlegel R, Wargo JA, Hahn WC, Garraway LA. Nature. 2010 Dec 16;468(7326):968-72. doi: 10.1038/nature09627 PubMed 21107320.
Backbone
  Vector backbone: pDONR223
  Backbone manufacturer: Invitrogen
  Backbone size w/o insert (bp): 5005
  Vector type: Gateway Donor vector
Growth in bacteria
  Bacterial resistance: Spectinomycin, 50 μg/mL
  Growth temperature: 37°C
  Growth strain: DH5alpha
  Copy number: High Copy
Gene/Insert
  Gene/Insert name: MOS (alt name: v-mos Moloney murine sarcoma viral oncogene homolog)
  Species: H. sapiens (human)
  Insert size (bp): 1041
  Entrez Gene: MOS (a.k.a. MSV)
  Cloning method: Gateway Cloning
  Sequencing primers: 5′ M13pUC-fwd; 3′ M13rev
Terms and licenses: Academic/Nonprofit Terms; Industry Terms: Not Available to Industry
Depositor comments: The ORF has no Stop codon. This design enables easy recombination into a destination vector to add an epitope tag of choice and Stop codon to the ORF. Do NOT use this plasmid directly for transfections. A set of 4 custom lentiviral vectors is available ( pLX301 (http://www.addgene.org/25895/) , pLX302 (http://www.addgene.org/25896/) , pLX303 (http://www.addgene.org/25897/) , pLX304 (http://www.addgene.org/25890/) ) to be used to express these ORFs in mammalian cells. These plasmids are not included in the kit and must be ordered separately.
How to cite: pDONR223-MOS was a gift from William Hahn & David Root (Addgene plasmid # 23657 ; http://n2t.net/addgene:23657 ; RRID:Addgene_23657)
